>Addgene plasmid #85217 | Banshee-ShCit-B | addgene full sequence | sequence record 171275 | Addgene NGS Result
GAACGCTGACGTCATCAACCCGCTCCAAGGAATCGCGGGCCCAGTGTCACTAGGCGGGAACACCCAGCGC
GCGTGCGCCCTGGCAGGAAGATGGCTGTGAGGGACAGGGGAGTGGCGCCCTGCAATATTTGCATGTCGCT
ATGTGTTCTGGGAAATCACCATAAACGTGAAATGTCTTTGGATTTGGGAATCTTATAAGTTCTGTATGAG
ACCACAGATCTGTGCGCCGTGTGTCTGGATTTCAAGAGAATCCAGACACACGGCGCACTTTTTAAGCTTG
GATCAAGGTCAGAAACAGAGAGACAGCAGAATATGGGCCAAACAGGATATCTGTGGTAAGCAGTTCCTGC
CCCGGCTCAGGGCCAAGAACAGTTGGAACAGCAGAATATGGGCCAAACAGGATATCTGTGGTAAGCAGTT
CCTGCCCCGGCTCAGGGCCAAGAACAGATGGTCCCCAGATGCGGTCCCGCCCTCAGCAGTTTCTAGAGAA
CCATCAGATGTTTCCAGGGTGCCCCAAGGACCTGAAATGACCCTGTGCCTTATTTGAACTAACCAATCAG
TTCGCTTCTCGCTTCTGTTCGCGCGCTTCTGCTCCCCGAGCTCAATAAAAGAGCCCACAACCCCTCACTC
GGCGCGCCAGTCCTCCGATAGACTGCGTCGCCCGGGTACCCGTGTTCTCAATAAACCCTCTTGCAGTTGC
ATCCGACTCGTGGTCTCGCTGTTCCTTGGGAGGGTCTCCTCTGAGTGATTGACTACCCGTCAGCGGGGGT
CTTTCAGTTTCTCCCACCTACACAGGTCTCACTAACATTCCTGATGTGCCGCAGGGACTCCGTCAGCCCG
GTTTTTGTTTATAATAAAATGCAAGAACAGTGTTCCCTTCAAGCCAGACTACATCCTGACTCTCGGCTTT
ATAAAAGAATGTTGAAGGGCTCTGTGGACTATCTGCCACACGACTTTTAAGATTTTTATGCCTCCTGGAT
GAGGGATTTAGTCAATCTATCCTCGTCTATTTTGCTGGCTTCTCCGTATTTTAAATTTCTAGTTTGCACT
CCCTTCCTGAGAGCACGGCGATTGCAGAGTAGTTAATACTCTGAGGGCAGGCTTCTGTGAAAAGGTTGCC
TGGGCTCAGTGTGAGATTTTGCCATAAAAAGGGGTCCTGCCCCTGTGTACAGACAGATCCACTAGTTCTA
GAGCGGCCGCCACCGCGGTGGAGCTCCAGCTTTTGTTCCCTTTAGTGAGGGTTAATTTCGAGCTTGGCGT
AATCATGGTCATAGCTGTTTCCTGTGTGAAATTGTTATCCGCTCACAATTCCACACAACATACGAGCCGG
AAGCATAAAGTGTAAAGCCTGGGGTGCCTAATGAGTGAGCTAACTCACATTAATTGCGTTGCGCTCACTG
CCCGCTTTCCAGTCGGGAAACCTGTCGTGCCAGCTGCATTAATGAATCGGCCAACGCGCGGGGAGAGGCG
GTTTGCGTATTGGGCGCTCTTCCGCTTCCTCGCTCACTGACTCGCTGCGCTCGGTCGTTCGGCTGCGGCG
AGCGGTATCAGCTCACTCAAAGGCGGTAATACGGTTATCCACAGAATCAGGGGATAACGCAGGAAAGAAC
ATGTGAGCAAAAGGCCAGCAAAAGGCCAGGAACCGTAAAAAGGCCGCGTTGCTGGCGTTTTTCCATAGGC
TCCGCCCCCCTGACGAGCATCACAAAAATCGACGCTCAAGTCAGAGGTGGCGAAACCCGACAGGACTATA
AAGATACCAGGCGTTTCCCCCTGGAAGCTCCCTCGTGCGCTCTCCTGTTCCGACCCTGCCGCTTACCGGA
TACCTGTCCGCCTTTCTCCCTTCGGGAAGCGTGGCGCTTTCTCATAGCTCACGCTGTAGGTATCTCAGTT
CGGTGTAGGTCGTTCGCTCCAAGCTGGGCTGTGTGCACGAACCCCCCGTTCAGCCCGACCGCTGCGCCTT
ATCCGGTAACTATCGTCTTGAGTCCAACCCGGTAAGACACGACTTATCGCCACTGGCAGCAGCCACTGGT
AACAGGATTAGCAGAGCGAGGTATGTAGGCGGTGCTACAGAGTTCTTGAAGTGGTGGCCTAACTACGGCT
ACACTAGAAGAACAGTATTTGGTATCTGCGCTCTGCTGAAGCCAGTTACCTTCGGAAAAAGAGTTGGTAG
CTCTTGATCCGGCAAACAAACCACCGCTGGTAGCGGTGGTTTTTTTGTTTGCAAGCAGCAGATTACGCGC
AGAAAAAAAGGATCTCAAGAAGATCCTTTGATCTTTTCTACGGGGTCTGACGCTCAGTGGAACGAAAACT
CACGTTAAGGGATTTTGGTCATGAGATTATCAAAAAGGATCTTCACCTAGATCCTTTTAAATTAAAAATG
AAGTTTTAAATCAATCTAAAGTATATATGAGTAAACTTGGTCTGACAGTTACCAATGCTTAATCAGTGAG
GCACCTATCTCAGCGATCTGTCTATTTCGTTCATCCATAGTTGCCTGACTCCCCGTCGTGTAGATAACTA
CGATACGGGAGGGCTTACCATCTGGCCCCAGTGCTGCAATGATACCGCGAGACCCACGCTCACCGGCTCC
AGATTTATCAGCAATAAACCAGCCAGCCGGAAGGGCCGAGCGCAGAAGTGGTCCTGCAACTTTATCCGCC
TCCATCCAGTCTATTAATTGTTGCCGGGAAGCTAGAGTAAGTAGTTCGCCAGTTAATAGTTTGCGCAACG
TTGTTGCCATTGCTACAGGCATCGTGGTGTCACGCTCGTCGTTTGGTATGGCTTCATTCAGCTCCGGTTC
CCAACGATCAAGGCGAGTTACATGATCCCCCATGTTGTGCAAAAAAGCGGTTAGCTCCTTCGGTCCTCCG
ATCGTTGTCAGAAGTAAGTTGGCCGCAGTGTTATCACTCATGGTTATGGCAGCACTGCATAATTCTCTTA
CTGTCATGCCATCCGTAAGATGCTTTTCTGTGACTGGTGAGTACTCAACCAAGTCATTCTGAGAATAGTG
TATGCGGCGACCGAGTTGCTCTTGCCCGGCGTCAATACGGGATAATACCGCGCCACATAGCAGAACTTTA
AAAGTGCTCATCATTGGAAAACGTTCTTCGGGGCGAAAACTCTCAAGGATCTTACCGCTGTTGAGATCCA
GTTCGATGTAACCCACTCGTGCACCCAACTGATCTTCAGCATCTTTTACTTTCACCAGCGTTTCTGGGTG
AGCAAAAACAGGAAGGCAAAATGCCGCAAAAAAGGGAATAAGGGCGACACGGAAATGTTGAATACTCATA
CTCTTCCTTTTTCAATATTATTGAAGCATTTATCAGGGTTATTGTCTCATGAGCGGATACATATTTGAAT
GTATTTAGAAAAATAAACAAATAGGGGTTCCGCGCACATTTCCCCGAAAAGTGCCACCTAAATTGTAAGC
GTTAATATTTTGTTAAAATTCGCGTTAAATTTTTGTTAAATCAGCTCATTTTTTAACCAATAGGCCGAAA
TCGGCAAAATCCCTTATAAATCAAAAGAATAGACCGAGATAGGGT
[37 nt withheld, positions 3546-3582]
AAAGAACGTGGACTCCAACGTCAAAGG
[49 nt withheld, positions 3610-3658]
T
[91 nt withheld, positions 3660-3750]
G
[124 nt withheld, positions 3752-3875]
CCCATTCGCCATTCAGGCTGCGCAACTGTTGGGAAGGGCGATCGGTGCGGGCCTCTTCGCTATTACGCCA
GCTGGCGAAAGGGGGATGTGCTGCAAGGCGATTAAGTTGGGTAACGCCAGGGTTTTCCCAGTCACGACGT
TGTAAAACGACGGCCAGTGAATTGTAATACGACTCACTATAGGGCGAATTGGGTACCGGGCCCCCCCGCC
GCGGCCCTTCCGTTTCTTTGCTTTTGAAAGACCCCACCCGTAGGTGGCAAGCTAGCTTAAGTAACGCCAC
TTTGCAAGGCATGGAAAAATACATAACTGAGAATAGAAAAGTTCAGATCAAGGTCAGGAACAAAGAAACA
GCTGAATACCAAACAGGATATCTGTGGTAAGCGGTTCCTGCCCCGGCTCAGGGCCAAGAACAGATGAGAC
AGCTGAGTGATGGGCCAAACAGGATATCTGTGGTAAGCAGTTCCTGCCCCGGCTCGGGGCCAAGAACAGA
TGGTCCCCAGATGCGGTCCAGCCCTCAGCAGTTTCTAGTGAATCATCAGATGTTTCCAGGGTGCCCCAAG
GACCTGAAAATGACCCTGTACCTTATTTGAACTAACCAATCAGTTCGCTTCTCGCTTCTGTTCGCGCGCT
TCCGCTCTCCGAGCTCAATAAAAGAGCCCACAACCCCTCACTCGGCGCGCCAGTCTTCCGATAGACTGCG
TCGCCCGGGTACCCGTATTCCCAATAAAGCCTCTTGCTGTTTGCATCCGAATCGTGGACTCGCTGATCCT
TGGGAGGGTCTCCTCAGATTGATTGACTGCCCACCTCGGGGGTCTTTCATTTGGAGGTTCCACCGAGATT
TGGAGACCCCTGCCCAGGGACCACCGACCCCCCCGCCGGGAGGTAAGCTGGCCAGCGGTCGTTTCGTGTC
TGTCTCTGTCTTTGTGCGTGTTTGTGCCGGCATCTAATGTTTGCGCCTGCGTCTGTACTAGTTAGCTAAC
TAGCTCTGTATCTGGCGGACCCGTGGTGGAACTGACGAGTTCTGAACACCCGGCCGCAACCCTGGGAGAC
GTCCCAGGGACTTTGGGGGCCGTTTTTGTGGCCCGACCTGAGGAAGGGAGTCGATGTGGAATCCGACCCC
GTCAGGATATGTGGTTCTGGTAGGAGACGAGAACCTAAAACAGTTCCCGCCTCCGTCTGAATTTTTGCTT
TCGGTTTGGAACCGAAGCCGCGCGTCTTGTCTGCTGCAGCGCTGCAGCATCGTTCTGTGTTGTCTCTGTC
TGACTGTGTTTCTGTATTTGTCTGAAAATTAGGGCCAGACTGTTACCACTCCCTTAAGTTTGACCTTAGG
TCACTGGAAAGATGTCGAGCGGATCGCTCACAACCAGTCGGTAGATGTCAAGAAGAGACGTTGGGTTACC
TTCTGCTCTGCAGAATGGCCAACCTTTAACGTCGGATGGCCGCGAGACGGCACCTTTAACCGAGACCTCA
TCACCCAGGTTAAGATCAAGGTCTTTTCACCTGGCCCGCATGGACACCCAGACCAGGTCCCCTACATCGT
GACCTGGGAAGCCTTGGCTTTTGACCCCCCTCCCTGGGTCAAGCCCTTTGTACACCCTAAGCCTCCGCCT
CCTCTTCCTCCATCCGCCCCGTCTCTCCCCCTTGAACCTCCTCGTTCGACCCCGCCTCGATCCTCCCTTT
ATCCAGCCCTCACTCCTTCTCTAGGCGCCGGAATTCTGCAGTCGACGGTACCGCGGGCCCGGGATCCACC
GGTCGCCACCATGGTGAGCAAGGGCGAGGAGCTGTTCACCGGGGTGGTGCCCATCCTGGTCGAGCTGGAC
GGCGACGTAAACGGCCACAAGTTCAGCGTGTCCGGCGAGGGCGAGGGCGATGCCACCTACGGCAAGCTGA
CCCTGAAGTTCATCTGCACCACCGGCAAGCTGCCCGTGCCCTGGCCCACCCTCGTGACCACCCTGACCTA
CGGCGTGCAGTGCTTCAGCCGCTACCCCGACCACATGAAGCAGCACGACTTCTTCAAGTCCGCCATGCCC
GAAGGCTACGTCCAGGAGCGCACCATCTTCTTCAAGGACGACGGCAACTACAAGACCCGCGCCGAGGTGA
AGTTCGAGGGCGACACCCTGGTGAACCGCATCGAGCTGAAGGGCATCGACTTCAAGGAGGACGGCAACAT
CCTGGGGCACAAGCTGGAGTACAACTACAACAGCCACAACGTCTATATCATGGCCGACAAGCAGAAGAAC
GGCATCAAGGTGAACTTCAAGATCCGCCACAACATCGAGGACGGCAGCGTGCAGCTCGCCGACCACTACC
AGCAGAACACCCCCATCGGCGACGGCCCCGTGCTGCTGCCCGACAACCACTACCTGAGCACCCAGTCCGC
CCTGAGCAAAGACCCCAACGAGAAGCGCGATCACATGGTCCTGCTGGAGTTCGTGACCGCCGCCGGGATC
ACTCTCGGCATGGACGAGCTGTACAAGTAAAGCGGCCCATGGCGATGCCTGCTTGCCGAATATCATGGTG
GAAAATGGCCGCTTTTCTGGATTCATCGACTGTGGCCGGCTGGGTGTGGCGGACCGCTATCAGGACATAG
CGTTGGCTACCCGTGATATTGCTGAAGAGCTTGGCGGCGAATGGGCTGACCGCTTCCTCGTGCTTTACGG
TATCGCCGCTCCCGATTCGCAGCGCATCGCCTTCTATCGCCTTCTTGACGAGTTCTTCTGAGCGGGACTC
TGGGGTTCGGTAGTCGACGGATCCTCTAGACGCGTCTCGAGTCGACGGTATCGATTAGTCCAATTTGTTA
AAGACAGGATATCAGTGGTCCAGGCTCTAGTTTTGACTCAACAATATCACAGCTGAAGCCTATAGAGTAC
GAGCCATAGATAGAATAAAAGATTTTATTTAGTCTCCAGAAAAAGGGGGGAATGAAAGATCC
Features (pLannotate 1.2.2; 21 found; start..end, strand, type, name):
      1..215     +  promoter       H1 promoter: human H1 RNA promoter
    309..776     +  LTR            LTR: long terminal repeat from Moloney murine leukemia virus
   1176..1216    -  misc_feature   MCS (fragment): pBluescript multiple cloning site
   1229..1247    -  promoter       T3 promoter: promoter for bacteriophage T3 RNA polymerase
   1292..1308    -  protein_bind   lac operator: The lac repressor binds to the lac operator to inhibit transcription in E. coli. This inhibition can be relieved by adding lactose or isopropyl-β-D-thiogalactopyranoside (IPTG). lac repressor encoded by lacI
   1316..1346    -  promoter       lac promoter: promoter for the E. coli lac operon
   1361..1382    -  protein_bind   CAP binding site: CAP binding activates transcription in the presence of cAMP. E. coli catabolite activator protein
   1395..1487    -  CDS            lacI (fragment): lac repressor; lacI; The lac repressor binds to the lac operator to inhibit transcription in E. coli. This inhibition can be relieved by adding lactose or isopropyl-β-D-thiogalactopyranoside (IPTG).
   1670..2258    -  rep_origin     ori: high-copy-number ColE1/pMB1/pBR322/pUC origin of replication
   2429..3289    -  CDS            AmpR: β-lactamase; bla; confers resistance to ampicillin, carbenicillin, and related antibiotics
   3290..3394    -  promoter       AmpR promoter: bla
   3447..3875    -  rep_origin     f1 ori (sequence partly withheld): f1 bacteriophage origin of replication; arrow indicates direction of (+) strand synthesis
   3880..4037    -  CDS            lacZα (fragment): LacZα fragment of β-galactosidase; lacZ fragment
   4040..4058    +  promoter       T7 promoter: promoter for bacteriophage T7 RNA polymerase
   4110..4696    +  LTR            5' LTR: long terminal repeat from Moloney murine sarcoma virus
   4760..5101    +  misc_feature   MESV Ψ: packaging signal of murine embryonic stem cell virus
   5168..5584    +  CDS            gag (truncated): truncated Moloney murine leukemia virus (MMLV) gag gene lacking the start codon
   5586..5622    +  misc_feature   MCS (fragment): multiple cloning site
   5636..6355    +  CDS            EGFP: the original enhanced GFP (Yang et al., 1996) mammalian codon-optimized
   6361..6596    +  CDS            NeoR/KanR (fragment): aminoglycoside phosphotransferase confers resistance to neomycin, kanamycin, and G418 (Geneticin®)
   6655..6754    +  CDS            env (fragment): murine leukemia virus gPr80 envelope polyprotein precursor; env; proteolytically cleaved into gp70SU and p15TM subunits
