[The description below was written by a language model from this plasmid's Addgene catalogue record and pLannotate feature annotations shown in this document.]
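Description:
Banshee-ShCit-B is a gammaretroviral shRNA vector built on the Banshee-GFP backbone, designed to knock down murine Cit, the gene encoding Citron Rho-interacting kinase. It is propagated in E. coli as a high-copy plasmid using a ColE1/pUC-type origin and ampicillin resistance (β-lactamase). The bacterial portion also carries pBluescript-derived remnants: an f1 origin, T3 and T7 promoters, lac promoter/operator elements and a lacZα fragment. The annotated full sequence is about 6.8 kb, consistent with a short hairpin added to the roughly 6.5 kb backbone.

The viral portion runs from a murine sarcoma virus-type 5′ LTR through the MESV Ψ packaging signal and a truncated gag region lacking its start codon, which together allow the genomic RNA to be packaged when viral proteins are supplied in trans. These are followed by an EGFP coding sequence. No separate internal promoter for EGFP is annotated, so it is presumably expressed from the LTR-driven transcript. EGFP is the only selectable marker for mammalian cells, letting transduced cells be identified or sorted by fluorescence. The neomycin resistance and env annotations downstream of it are only fragments.

The human H1 RNA polymerase III promoter sits after these fragments and immediately before the Moloney murine leukemia virus 3′ LTR. It drives the shCit-B hairpin, which is cloned between retained BglII and HindIII sites and can be excised with them. The hairpin itself is not annotated in the feature table. The record ties the construct to work on nuclear condensation and enucleation in terminally differentiating erythroblasts, where it serves as one of the hairpins used to deplete Cit in mouse cells.
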