Addgene plasmid #85217: Banshee-ShCit-B
Purpose: Short hairpin RNAs were designed to target murine Cit (encoding Citron Rho-interacting kinase) and were subcloned into the Banshee-GFP vector for expression under control of the H1 promoter.
Depositing lab: Alex Minella. Depositing organization: Versiti Blood Health, Inc. Publication: E2F-2 promotes nuclear condensation and enucleation of terminally differentiated erythroblasts. Swartz KL, Wood SN, Murthy T, Ramirez O, Qin G, Pillai MM, Rao S, Minella AC. Mol Cell Biol. 2016 Oct 17. pii: MCB.00274-16. 10.1128/MCB.00274-16 PubMed 27795297.
Backbone
  Vector backbone: Banshee-GFP
  Backbone size w/o insert (bp): 6530
  Modifications to backbone: H1 promoter to drive hairpin expression was inserted upstream of hairpin cloning sites and cannot be removed. Hairpin can be excised with Bgl2 and Hind3 digest.
  Vector type: Mammalian Expression, Retroviral
  Selectable markers: GFP
Growth in bacteria
  Bacterial resistance: Ampicillin, 100 μg/mL
  Growth temperature: 37°C
  Growth strain: NEB Stable
  Copy number: High Copy
Gene/Insert
  Gene/Insert name: shCit-B
  gRNA/shRNA sequence: GTGCGCCGTGTGTCTGGATTTCAAGAGAATCCAGACACACGGCGCACTTTTT
  Species: M. musculus (mouse)
  Promoter: H1
  Cloning method: Restriction Enzyme; 5′ cloning site Bgl2 (not destroyed); 3′ cloning site Hind3 (not destroyed)
  Sequencing primers: 5′ gaacgctgacgtcatcaa
Terms and licenses: Academic/Nonprofit Terms; Industry Terms: Not Available to Industry
How to cite: Banshee-ShCit-B was a gift from Alex Minella (Addgene plasmid # 85217 ; http://n2t.net/addgene:85217 ; RRID:Addgene_85217)
