>Addgene plasmid #85217 | Banshee-ShCit-B | depositor partial sequence | sequence record 165900 | hairpin sequence
GTGCGCCGTGTGTCTGGATTTCAAGAGAATCCAGACACACGGCGCACTTTTT
